>Addgene plasmid #133576 | PB CAG-L-bpA-2xSV40pA-L-td-sfGFP | addgene full sequence | sequence record 274071 | Addgene NGS Result
ACTCAAAATTTCTTCTATAAAGTAACAAAACTTTTAAACATTCTCTCTTTTACAAAAATAAACTTATTTT
GTACTTTAAAAACAGTCATGTTGTATTATAAAATAAGTAATTAGCTTAACCTATACATAATAGAAACAAA
TTATACTTATTAACCGGTCATGGTCGACATTGATTATTGACTAGTTATTAATAGTAATCAATTACGGGGT
CATTAGTTCATAGCCCATATATGGAGTTCCGCGTTACATAACTTACGGTAAATGGCCCGCCTGGCTGACC
GCCCAACGACCCCCGCCCATTGACGTCAATAATGACGTATGTTCCCATAGTAACGCCAATAGGGACTTTC
CATTGACGTCAATGGGTGGAGTATTTACGGTAAACTGCCCACTTGGCAGTACATCAAGTGTATCATATGC
CAAGTACGCCCCCTATTGACGTCAATGACGGTAAATGGCCCGCCTGGCATTATGCCCAGTACATGACCTT
ATGGGACTTTCCTACTTGGCAGTACATCTACGTATTAGTCATCGCTATTACCATGGTCGAGGTGAGCCCC
ACGTTCTGCTTCACTCTCCCCATCTCCCCCCCCTCCCCACCCCCAATTTTGTATTTATTTATTTTTTAAT
TATTTTGTGCAGCGATGGGGGCGGGGGGGGGGGGGGGGCGCGCGCCGGGGGGGGGGGGGGGGGGSGGGGG
GSGGGGSGGGGSGRGGCGGAGAGGTGCGGCGGCAGCCAATCAGAGCGGCGCGCTCCGAAAGTTTCCTTTT
ATGGCGAGGCGGCGGCGGCGGCGGCCCTATAAAAAGCGAAGCGCGCGGCGGGCGGGAGTCGCTGCGCGCT
GCCTTCGCCCCGTGCCCCGCTCCGCCGCCGCCTCGCGCCGCCCGCCCCGGCTCTGACTGACCGCGTTACT
CCCACAGGTGAGCGGGCGGGACGGCCCTTCTCCTCCGGGCTGTAATTAGCGCTTGGTTTAATGACGGCTT
GTTTCTTTTCTGTGGCTGCGTGAAAGCCTTGAGGGGCTCCGGGAGGGCCCTTTGTGCGGGGGGAGCGGCT
CGGGGGGTGCGTGCGTGTGTGTGTGCGTGGGGAGCGCCGCGTGCGGCTCCGCGCTGCCCGGCGGCTGTGA
GCGCTGCGGGCGCGGCGCGGGGCTTTGTGCGCTCCGCAGTGTGCGCGAGGGGAGCGCGGCCGGGGGCGGT
GCCCCGCGGTGCGGGGGGGGCTGCGAGGGGAACAAAGGCTGCGTGCGGGGTGTGTGCGTGGGGGGGTGAG
CAGGGGGTGTGGGCGCGTCGGTCGGGCTGCAACCCCCCCTGCACCCCCCTCCCCGAGTTGCTGAGCACGG
CCCGGCTTCGGGTGCGGGGCTCCGTACGGGGCGTGGCGCGGGGCTCGCCGTGCCGGGCGGGGGGTGGCGG
CAGGTGGGGGTGCCGGGCGGGGCGGGGCCGCCKCGGGCCGGGGRGGGCTCGGGGGRGGGGCGCGGCGGCC
CCCGGAGCGCCGGCGGCTGTCGAGGCGCGGCGAGCCGCAGCCATTGCCTTTTATGGTAATCGTGCGAGAG
GGCGCAGGGACTTCCTTTGTCCCAAATCTGTGCGGAGCCGAAATCTGGGAGGCGCCGCCGCACCCCCTCT
AGCGGGCGCGGGGCGAAGCGGTGCGGCGCCGGCAGGAAGGAAATGGGCGGGGAGGGCCTTCGTGCGTCGC
CGCGCCGCCGTCCCCTTCTCCCTCTCCAGCCTCGGGGCTGTCCGCGGGGGGACGGCTGCCTTCGGGGGGG
ACGGGGCAGGGCGGGGTTCGGCTTCTGGCGTGTGACCGGCGGCTCTAGAGCCTCTGCTAACCATGTTCAT
GCCTTCTTCTTTTTCCTACAGCTCCTGGGCAACGTGCTGGTTATTGTGCTGTCTCATCATTTTGGCAAAG
AATTGCTAGCATAACTTCGTATAGCATACATTATACGAAGTTATAGCTCGCTGATCAGCCTCGACTGTGC
CTTCTAGTTGCCAGCCATCTGTTGTTTGCCCCTCCCCCGTGCCTTCCTTGACCCTGGAAGGTGCCACTCC
CACTGTCCTTTCCTAATAAAATGAGGAAATTGCATCGCATTGTCTGAGTAGGTGTCATTCTATTCTGGGG
GGTGGGGTGGGGCAGGACAGCAAGGGGGAGGATTGGGAAGACAATAGCAGGCATGCTGGGGATGCGGTGG
GCTCTATGGCTTCTGAGGCGGAAAGAACCAGCTGGGGCTCGACTAGAGCTTGCGGAACCCTTACCACCGC
GGTGGCGGCCGCTCTAGAATCATAATCAGCCATACCACATTTGTAGAGGTTTTACTTGCTTTAAAAAACC
TCCCACACCTCCCCCTGAACCTGAAACATAAAATGAATGCAATTGTTGTTGTTAACTTGTTTATTGCAGC
TTATAATGGTTACAAATAAAGCAATAGCATCACAAATTTCACAAATAAAGCATTTTTTTCACTGCATTCT
AGTTGTGGTTTGTCCAAACTCATCAATGTATCTTAACTAGAATCATAATCAGCCATACCACATTTGTAGA
GGTTTTACTTGCTTTAAAAAACCTCCCACACCTCCCCCTGAACCTGAAACATAAAATGAATGCAATTGTT
GTTGTTAACTTGTTTATTGCAGCTTATAATGGTTACAAATAAAGCAATAGCATCACAAATTTCACAAATA
AAGCATTTTTTTCACTGCATTCTAGTTGTGGTTTGTCCAAACTCATCAATGTATCTTATAACTAAATAAC
CTAGGATAACTTCGTATAGCATACATTATACGAAGTTATAGGCGCGCCATGAGCAAAGGAGAAGAACTTT
TCACTGGAGTTGTCCCAATTCTTGTTGAATTAGATGGTGATGTTAATGGGCACAAATTTTCTGTCCGTGG
AGAGGGTGAAGGTGATGCTACAAACGGAAAACTCACCCTTAAATTTATTTGCACTACTGGAAAACTACCT
GTTCCGTGGCCAACACTTGTCACTACTCTGACCTATGGTGTTCAATGCTTTTCCCGTTATCCGGATCACA
TGAAACGGCATGACTTTTTCAAGAGTGCCATGCCCGAAGGTTATGTACAGGAACGCACTATATCTTTCAA
AGATGACGGGACCTACAAGACGCGTGCTGAAGTCAAGTTTGAAGGTGATACCCTTGTTAATCGTATCGAG
TTAAAGGGTATTGATTTTAAAGAAGATGGAAACATTCTTGGACACAAACTCGAATACAACTTTAACTCAC
ACAATGTATACATCACGGCAGACAAACAAAAGAATGGAATCAAAGCTAACTTCAAAATTCGCCACAACGT
TGAAGATGGTTCCGTTCAACTAGCAGACCATTATCAACAAAATACTCCAATTGGCGATGGCCCTGTCCTT
TTACCAGACAACCATTACCTGTCGACACAATCTGTCCTTTCGAAAGATCCCAACGAAAAGCGTGACCACA
TGGTCCTTCTTGAGTTTGTAACTGCTGCTGGGATTACACATGGCATGGATGAGCTCTACAAAGGTTCTGC
TGGATCTGCAGCAGGATCTGGTATGAGCAAAGGAGAAGAACTTTTCACTGGAGTTGTCCCAATTCTTGTT
GAATTAGATGGTGATGTTAATGGGCACAAATTTTCTGTCCGTGGAGAGGGTGAAGGTGATGCTACAAACG
GAAAACTCACCCTTAAATTTATTTGCACTACTGGAAAACTACCTGTTCCGTGGCCAACACTTGTCACTAC
TCTGACCTATGGTGTTCAATGCTTTTCCCGTTATCCGGATCACATGAAACGGCATGACTTTTTCAAGAGT
GCCATGCCCGAAGGTTATGTACAGGAACGCACTATATCTTTCAAAGATGACGGGACCTACAAGACGCGTG
CTGAAGTCAAGTTTGAAGGTGATACCCTTGTTAATCGTATCGAGTTAAAGGGTATTGATTTTAAAGAAGA
TGGAAACATTCTTGGACACAAACTCGAATACAACTTTAACTCACACAATGTATACATCACGGCAGACAAA
CAAAAGAATGGAATCAAAGCTAACTTCAAAATTCGCCACAACGTTGAAGATGGTTCCGTTCAACTAGCAG
ACCATTATCAACAAAATACTCCAATTGGCGATGGCCCTGTCCTTTTACCAGACAACCATTACCTGTCGAC
ACAATCTGTCCTTTCGAAAGATCCCAACGAAAAGCGTGACCACATGGTCCTTCTTGAGTTTGTAACTGCT
GCTGGGATTACACATGGCATGGATGAGCTCTACAAATGATTAATTAATGATCATACAGTGCTCTGAGTAC
GCTATAATCAACCTCTGGATTACAAAATTTGTGAAAGATTGACTGGTATTCTTAACTATGTTGCTCCTTT
TACGCTATGTGGATACGCTGCTTTAATGCCTTTGTATCATGCTATTGCTTCCCGTATGGCTTTCATTTTC
TCCTCCTTGTATAAATCCTGGTTGCTGTCTCTTTATGAGGAGTTGTGGCCCGTTGTCAGGCAACGTGGCG
TGGTGTGCACTGTGTTTGCTGACGCAACCCCCACTGGTTGGGGCATTGCCACCACCTGTCAGCTCCTTTC
CGGGACTTTCGCTTTCCCCCTCCCTATTGCCACGGCGGAACTCATCGCCGCCTGCCTTGCCCGCTGCTGG
ACAGGGGCTCGGCTGTTGGGCACTGACAATTCCGTGGTGTTGTCGGGGAAATCATCGTCCTTTCCTTGGC
TGCTCGCCTGTGTTGCCACCTGGATTCTGCGCGGGACGTCCTTCTGCTACGTCCCTTCGGCCCTCAATCC
AGCGGACCTTCCTTCCCGCGGCCTGCTGCCGGCTCTGCGGCCTCTTCCGCGTCTTCGCCTTCGCCCTCAG
ACGAGTCGGATCTCCCTTTGGGCCGCCTCCCCGCAGGATCCACTAGAGCGGCCGCCTAGAGCTCGCTATC
AGCCTCGACTGTGCCTTCTAGTTGCCAGCCATCTGTTGTTTGCCCCTCCCCCGTGCCTTCCTTGACCCTG
GAAGGTGCCACTCCCACTGTCCTTTCCTAATAAAATGAGGAAATTGCATCGCATTGTCTGAGTAGGTGTC
ATTCTATTCTGGGGGGTGGGGTGGGGCAGGACAGCAAGGGGGAGGATTGGGAAGACAATAGCAGGCATGC
TGGGGATGCGGTGGGCTCTATGGCTTCTGAGGCGGAAAGAACCAGCTGGGGCTCGACTAGAGCTTGCGGA
ACCCTTAAGCTTTTTTATTATATATTAGTCACGATATCTATAACAAGAAAATATATATATAATAAGTTAT
CACGTAAGTAGAACATGAAATAACAATATAATTATCGTATGAGTTAAATCTTAAAAGTCACGTAAAAGAT
AATCATGCGTCATTTTGACTCACGCGGTCGTTATAGTTCAAAATCAGTGACACTTACCGCATTGACAAGC
ACGCCTCACGGGAGCTCCAAGCGGCGACTGAGATGTCCTAAATGCACAGCGACGGATTCGCGCTATTTAG
AAAGAGAGAGCAATATTTCAAGAATGCATGCGTCAATTTTACGCAGACTATCTTTCTAGGGTTAAAAAAG
ATTTGCGCTTTACTCGACCTAAACTTTAAACACGTCATAGAATCTTCGTTTGACAAAAACCACATTGTGT
TGGGTCGCCCTATAGTGAGTCGTATTACAATTCACTGGCCGTCGTTTTACAACGTCGTGACTGGGAAAAC
CCTGGCGTTACCCAACTTAATCGCCTTGCAGCACATCCCCCTTTCGCCAGCTGGCGTAATAGCGAAGAGG
CCCGCACCGATCGCCCTTCCCAACAGTTGCGCAGCCTGAATGGCGAATGGCAAATTGTAAGCGTTAATAT
TTTGTTAAAATTCGCGTTAAATTTTTGTTAAATCAGCTCATTTTTTAACCAATAGGCCGAAATCGGCAAA
ATCCCTTATAAATCAAAAGAATAGACCGAGATAGGGT
[37 nt withheld, positions 5918-5954]
AAAGAACGTGGACTCCAACGTCAAAGG
[49 nt withheld, positions 5982-6030]
T
[91 nt withheld, positions 6032-6122]
G
[124 nt withheld, positions 6124-6247]
CAGGTGGCACTTTTCGGGGAAATGTGCGCGGAACCCCTATTTGTTTATTTTTCTAAATACATTCAAATAT
GTATCCGCTCATGAGACAATAACCCTGATAAATGCTTCAATAATATTGAAAAAGGAAGAGTATGAGTATT
CAACATTTCCGTGTCGCCCTTATTCCCTTTTTTGCGGCATTTTGCCTTCCTGTTTTTGCTCACCCAGAAA
CGCTGGTGAAAGTAAAAGATGCTGAAGATCAGTTGGGTGCACGAGTGGGTTACATCGAACTGGATCTCAA
CAGCGGTAAGATCCTTGAGAGTTTTCGCCCCGAAGAACGTTTTCCAATGATGAGCACTTTTAAAGTTCTG
CTATGTGGCGCGGTATTATCCCGTATTGACGCCGGGCAAGAGCAACTCGGTCGCCGCATACACTATTCTC
AGAATGACTTGGTTGAGTACTCACCAGTCACAGAAAAGCATCTTACGGATGGCATGACAGTAAGAGAATT
ATGCAGTGCTGCCATAACCATGAGTGATAACACTGCGGCCAACTTACTTCTGACAACGATCGGAGGACCG
AAGGAGCTAACCGCTTTTTTGCACAACATGGGGGATCATGTAACTCGCCTTGATCGTTGGGAACCGGAGC
TGAATGAAGCCATACCAAACGACGAGCGTGACACCACGATGCCTGTAGCAATGGCAACAACGTTGCGCAA
ACTATTAACTGGCGAACTACTTACTCTAGCTTCCCGGCAACAATTAATAGACTGGATGGAGGCGGATAAA
GTTGCAGGACCACTTCTGCGCTCGGCCCTTCCGGCTGGCTGGTTTATTGCTGATAAATCTGGAGCCGGTG
AGCGTGGGTCTCGCGGTATCATTGCAGCACTGGGGCCAGATGGTAAGCCCTCCCGTATCGTAGTTATCTA
CACGACGGGGAGTCAGGCAACTATGGATGAACGAAATAGACAGATCGCTGAGATAGGTGCCTCACTGATT
AAGCATTGGTAACTGTCAGACCAAGTTTACTCATATATACTTTAGATTGATTTAAAACTTCATTTTTAAT
TTAAAAGGATCTAGGTGAAGATCCTTTTTGATAATCTCATGACCAAAATCCCTTAACGTGAGTTTTCGTT
CCACTGAGCGTCAGACCCCGTAGAAAAGATCAAAGGATCTTCTTGAGATCCTTTTTTTCTGCGCGTAATC
TGCTGCTTGCAAACAAAAAAACCACCGCTACCAGCGGTGGTTTGTTTGCCGGATCAAGAGCTACCAACTC
TTTTTCCGAAGGTAACTGGCTTCAGCAGAGCGCAGATACCAAATACTGTTCTTCTAGTGTAGCCGTAGTT
AGGCCACCACTTCAAGAACTCTGTAGCACCGCCTACATACCTCGCTCTGCTAATCCTGTTACCAGTGGCT
GCTGCCAGTGGCGATAAGTCGTGTCTTACCGGGTTGGACTCAAGACGATAGTTACCGGATAAGGCGCAGC
GGTCGGGCTGAACGGGGGGTTCGTGCACACAGCCCAGCTTGGAGCGAACGACCTACACCGAACTGAGATA
CCTACAGCGTGAGCTATGAGAAAGCGCCACGCTTCCCGAAGGGAGAAAGGCGGACAGGTATCCGGTAAGC
GGCAGGGTCGGAACAGGAGAGCGCACGAGGGAGCTTCCAGGGGGAAACGCCTGGTATCTTTATAGTCCTG
TCGGGTTTCGCCACCTCTGACTTGAGCGTCGATTTTTGTGATGCTCGTCAGGGGGGCGGAGCCTATGGAA
AAACGCCAGCAACGCGGCCTTTTTACGGTTCCTGGCCTTTTGCTGGCCTTTTGCTCACATGTTCTTTCCT
GCGTTATCCCCTGATTCTGTGGATAACCGTATTACCGCCTTTGAGTGAGCTGATACCGCTCGCCGCAGCC
GAACGACCGAGCGCAGCGAGTCAGTGAGCGAGGAAGCGGAAGAGCGCCCAATACGCAAACCGCCTCTCCC
CGCGCGTTGGCCGATTCATTAATGCAGCTGGCACGACAGGTTTCCCGACTGGAAAGCGGGCAGTGAGCGC
AACGCAATTAATGTGAGTTAGCTCACTCATTAGGCACCCCAGGCTTTACACTTTATGCTTCCGGCTCGTA
TGTTGTGTGGAATTGTGAGCGGATAACAATTTCACACAGGAAACAGCTATGACCATGATTACGCCAAGCG
CGCAATTAACCCTCACTAAAGGGAACCTCCCCCGGTATTCACGACAGCAGGCTGAATAATAAAAAAATTA
GAAACTATTATTTAACCCTAGAAAGATAATCATATTGTGACGTACGTTAAAGATAATCATGCGTAAAATT
GACGCATGTGTTTTATCGGTCTGTATATCGAGGTTTATTTATTAATTTGAATAGATATTAAGTTTTATTA
TATTTACACTTACATACTAATAATAAATTCAACAAACAATTTATTTATGTTTATTTATTTATTAAAAAAA
AACAAAA
Features (pLannotate 1.2.2; 29 found; start..end, strand, type, name):
    166..545     +  enhancer       CMV enhancer: human cytomegalovirus immediate early enhancer
    547..824     +  promoter       chicken β-actin promoter: No description available
    825..1841    +  intron         chimeric intron: chimera between introns from chicken β-actin and rabbit β-globin
   1901..1934    +  protein_bind   loxP: Cre-mediated recombination occurs in the 8-bp core sequence (GCATACAT). Cre recombinase
   1955..2179    +  polyA_signal   bGH poly(A) signal: bovine growth hormone polyadenylation signal
   2183..2204    +  promoter       SV40 promoter (fragment): SV40 enhancer and early promoter
   2234..2259    +  misc_feature   MCS (fragment): pBluescript multiple cloning site
   2259..2341    +  CDS            large T antigen (fragment): large T antigen from SV40 (simian virus 40)
   2364..2485    +  polyA_signal   SV40 poly(A) signal: SV40 polyadenylation signal
   2492..2574    +  CDS            large T antigen (fragment): large T antigen from SV40 (simian virus 40)
   2597..2718    +  polyA_signal   SV40 poly(A) signal: SV40 polyadenylation signal
   2736..2769    +  protein_bind   loxP: Cre-mediated recombination occurs in the 8-bp core sequence (GCATACAT). Cre recombinase
   2779..3492    +  CDS            Superfolder GFP: Superfolder GFP is a basic (constitutively fluorescent) green fluorescent protein published in 2005, derived from Aequorea victoria. It is reported to be a very rapidly-maturing weak dimer.
   3523..4236    +  CDS            Superfolder GFP: Superfolder GFP is a basic (constitutively fluorescent) green fluorescent protein published in 2005, derived from Aequorea victoria. It is reported to be a very rapidly-maturing weak dimer.
   4276..4864    +  misc_feature   WPRE: woodchuck hepatitis virus posttranscriptional regulatory element
   4909..5133    +  polyA_signal   bGH poly(A) signal: bovine growth hormone polyadenylation signal
   5137..5158    +  promoter       SV40 promoter (fragment): SV40 enhancer and early promoter
   5522..5599    +  CDS            FP (fragment): FP25_NPVAC - Experimental evidence at protein level: Swiss-Prot protein existence level 1. From Autographa californica nuclear polyhedrosis virus (AcMNPV).
   5609..5627    -  promoter       T7 promoter: promoter for bacteriophage T7 RNA polymerase
   5630..5787    +  CDS            lacZα (fragment): LacZα fragment of β-galactosidase; lacZ fragment
   5819..6247    -  rep_origin     f1 ori (sequence partly withheld): f1 bacteriophage origin of replication; arrow indicates direction of (+) strand synthesis
   6274..6378    +  promoter       AmpR promoter: bla
   6379..7239    +  CDS            AmpR: β-lactamase; bla; confers resistance to ampicillin, carbenicillin, and related antibiotics
   7410..7998    +  rep_origin     ori: high-copy-number ColE1/pMB1/pBR322/pUC origin of replication
   8181..8273    +  CDS            lacI (fragment): lac repressor; lacI; The lac repressor binds to the lac operator to inhibit transcription in E. coli. This inhibition can be relieved by adding lactose or isopropyl-β-D-thiogalactopyranoside (IPTG).
   8286..8307    +  protein_bind   CAP binding site: CAP binding activates transcription in the presence of cAMP. E. coli catabolite activator protein
   8322..8352    +  promoter       lac promoter: promoter for the E. coli lac operon
   8360..8376    +  protein_bind   lac operator: The lac repressor binds to the lac operator to inhibit transcription in E. coli. This inhibition can be relieved by adding lactose or isopropyl-β-D-thiogalactopyranoside (IPTG). lac repressor encoded by lacI
   8421..8439    +  promoter       T3 promoter: promoter for bacteriophage T3 RNA polymerase
