[The description below was written by a language model from this plasmid's Addgene catalogue record and pLannotate feature annotations shown in this document.]
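Description:
PB CAG-L-bpA-2xSV40pA-L-td-sfGFP is a mammalian Cre/lox reporter built as a piggyBac transposon on a custom, pBluescript-type backbone. It is propagated in E. coli as a high-copy plasmid through a ColE1/pUC origin with ampicillin selection (AmpR under its own bla promoter). The backbone also retains an f1 origin, lac promoter/operator and lacZα remnants, and flanking T3 and T7 promoters. The record states that the piggyBac inverted terminal repeats were synthesized from database sequences. The automated annotation does not label them explicitly, although a short baculovirus-derived fragment just downstream of the cassette probably reflects transposon-arm sequence. With a piggyBac transposase supplied separately, the region between the repeats would be expected to integrate into the host genome.

The payload is driven by the CAG promoter (CMV enhancer, chicken β-actin promoter and chimeric β-actin/β-globin intron). Immediately downstream sits a transcriptional stop cassette flanked by two loxP sites in the same orientation, consisting of a bGH poly(A) signal followed by two copies of the SV40 poly(A) signal. This cassette terminates transcripts before they reach the reporter. Cre-mediated recombination excises the stop, placing the promoter directly upstream of two tandem superfolder GFP coding sequences that form the tandem dimer sfGFP. A WPRE follows to enhance transcript expression, and a second bGH poly(A) signal ends the unit. Green fluorescence therefore marks cells in which Cre has acted. According to the depositor comments, this construct belongs to a truncation series of a bpA-3xSV40pA stop cassette, so it is suited to comparing how well shortened stop elements block reporter expression before recombination.
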