Addgene plasmid #133576: PB CAG-L-bpA-2xSV40pA-L-td-sfGFP
Purpose: CAG tdGFP cre/lox reporter piggyBac transposon (bpA 2x SV40pA stop)
Depositing lab: Mario Capecchi. Depositing organization: University of Utah.
Backbone
  Vector backbone: Custom
  Vector type: Mammalian Expression, Cre/Lox
Growth in bacteria
  Bacterial resistance: Ampicillin, 100 μg/mL
  Growth temperature: 30°C
  Growth strain: DH10B
  Copy number: High Copy
Gene/Insert
  Gene/Insert name: Tandem dimer superfolder GFP
  Species: Synthetic
Resource information
  A portion of this plasmid was derived from a plasmid made by: piggyBac ITR's were synthesized from sequences in the NCBI database. CAG promoter is from pCAGGS obtained from BCCM/LMBP. bGH pA is from Neal Copeland. SV40 pA is from Clontech. sfGFP is from Sandia Biotech. WPRE is from Miguel Ramalho-Santos. Backbone is from Stratagene.
Terms and licenses: Academic/Nonprofit Terms; Industry Terms: Not Available to Industry
Depositor comments: Truncation series of the bpA-3xSV40pA stop cassette.
How to cite: PB CAG-L-bpA-2xSV40pA-L-td-sfGFP was a gift from Mario Capecchi (Addgene plasmid # 133576 ; http://n2t.net/addgene:133576 ; RRID:Addgene_133576)
